>Addgene plasmid #136446 | pcDNA3-HCMVgH (TB40/E) | depositor full sequence | sequence record 263253 | pcDNA3-HCMVgH (TB40/E) sequence 7585 bps
GCTAGCGCCACCATGCGACCAGGGCTTCCGTTTTATTTGACCGTATTTGCTGTTTATCTGCTTTCCCACT
TGCCTAGTCAACGCTATGGGGCCGATGCTGCGTCTGAGGCCCTTGACCCTCACGCATTCCACCTCCTGCT
TAACACATACGGCCGGCCCATTCGCTTTCTCCGAGAGAATACGACCCAATGCACTTACAACTCATCTCTC
CGCAACAGCACAGTAGTCCGCGAGAACGCCATATCTTTCAACTTCTTTCAATCATACAATCAGTACTATG
TTTTCCACATGCCCCGGTGCCTTTTCGCGGGCCCATTGGCTGAACAATTCCTTAATCAAGTAGATCTCAC
GGAGACGCTTGAACGGTATCAACAGCGGCTCAACACGTATGCGTTGGTAAGCAAGGATTTGGCCTCATAT
CGGAGCTTTAGTCAGCAGTTGAAGGCGCAGGACAGCCTCGGGCAACAGCCAACAACGGTCCCCCCGCCGA
TCGACCTCAGCATTCCTCACGTTTGGATGCCCCCTCAAACTACTCCTCATGATTGGAAAGGTTCCCATAC
CACATCCGGCCTGCACAGGCCTCATTTTAACCAAACATGTATCCTGTTTGATGGACATGACCTCCTGTTC
TCAACGGTAACGCCATGTCTCCATCAAGGTTTCTATCTGATGGATGAGCTCAGGTACGTAAAGATAACCT
TGACGGAAGATTTTTTCGTTGTGACTGTGTCCATCGACGACGATACGCCAATGCTCCTGATTTTTGGACA
CCTCCCGAGAGTCCTGTTTAAGGCGCCCTATCAGCGAGACAACTTCATTCTGCGCCAAACTGAAAAGCAT
GAATTGCTCGTACTTGTGAAAAAAACGCAACTCAACCGACACAGCTACTTGAAGGATAGCGATTTTTTGG
ATGCTGCATTGGATTTTAATTATCTGGACCTCTCCGCATTGCTGAGGAATTCTTTCCATAGGTATGCGGT
TGACGTGTTGAAGTCTGGACGATGTCAGATGTTGGACAGAAGGACGGTTGAGATGGCTTTCGCATACGCT
CTCGCTCTTTTTGCAGCAGCTAGACAGGAAGAGGCCGGTACAGAAATTAGTATCCCTAGAGCACTGGATA
GGCAGGCAGCTCTCTTGCAGATTCAAGAGTTTATGATAACTTGTCTCTCTCAAACGCCTCCACGAACCAC
GCTCCTCCTCTACCCGACAGCGGTAGACTTGGCTAAGCGAGCTCTGTGGACGCCCGACCAAATCACAGAC
ATAACAAGCCTTGTTCGCTTGGTGTACATCCTTAGTAAGCAGAATCAACAACATCTTATACCCCAGTGGG
CTCTGCGCCAGATTGCAGATTTCGCGCTGCAGTTGCACAAAACACACCTGGCATCTTTCCTGAGCGCTTT
TGCTCGACAGGAGCTCTACCTCATGGGGAGCTTGGTACATTCCATGTTGGTTCATACGACGGAACGGCGA
GAAATTTTCATAGTCGAAACCGGCCTGTGTTCACTTGCAGAGCTCAGCCATTTTACACAGCTGCTGGCAC
ACCCGCACCATGAGTACCTCTCTGACCTTTACACACCCTGTTCTAGCTCTGGAAGACGGGATCACTCCTT
GGAGAGGCTTACCAGGCTCTTCCCGGATGCGACCGTACCGGCAACGGTACCGGCTGCTCTTTCTATCCTC
AGCACAATGCAACCAAGTACTTTGGAGACTTTTCCGGATCTCTTCTGCCTTCCACTCGGAGAGAGTTTTA
GCGCGTTGACAGTATCTGAACACGTGAGCTACGTTGTAACTAACCAATATCTCATCAAAGGCATCAGTTA
TCCTGTTTCCACAACAGTGGTTGGCCAGTCACTCATAATAACTCAAACCGACTCCCAATCAAAATGTGAG
CTCACACGAAACATGCACACGACACATAGCATAACGGCCGCCCTCAATATATCTCTTGAAAACTGCGCTT
TTTGCCAAAGTGCGCTTTTGGAGTATGATGACACGCAGGGAGTAATTAACATCATGTACATGCACGATTC
AGACGATGTCTTGTTCGCGCTGGACCCCTATAACGAGGTTGTGGTGTCAAGCCCGCGAACCCATTACCTC
ATGCTGCTTAAAAACGGTACGGTTTTGGAGGTAACGGACGTCGTGGTAGACGCTACAGATAGCCGGTTGT
TGATGATGAGCGTCTACGCCCTTTCAGCTATTATTGGTATCTATCTCTTGTATCGGATGCTCAAGACCTG
TTGATAACTCGAGTCTAGAGGGCCCGTTTAAACCCGCTGATCAGCCTCGACTGTGCCTTCTAGTTGCCAG
CCATCTGTTGTTTGCCCCTCCCCCGTGCCTTCCTTGACCCTGGAAGGTGCCACTCCCACTGTCCTTTCCT
AATAAAATGAGGAAATTGCATCGCATTGTCTGAGTAGGTGTCATTCTATTCTGGGGGGTGGGGTGGGGCA
GGACAGCAAGGGGGAGGATTGGGAAGACAATAGCAGGCATGCTGGGGATGCGGTGGGCTCTATGGCTTCT
GAGGCGGAAAGAACCAGCTGGGGCTCTAGGGGGTATCCCC
[124 nt withheld, positions 2561-2684]
C
[91 nt withheld, positions 2686-2776]
A
[49 nt withheld, positions 2778-2826]
CCTTTGACGTTGGAGTCCACGTTCTTT
[37 nt withheld, positions 2854-2890]
ACCCTATCTCGGTCTATTCTTTTGATTTATAAGGGATTTTGCCGATTTCGGCCTATTGGTTAAAAAATGA
GCTGATTTAACAAAAATTTAACGCGAATTAATTCTGTGGAATGTGTGTCAGTTAGGGTGTGGAAAGTCCC
CAGGCTCCCCAGCAGGCAGAAGTATGCAAAGCATGCATCTCAATTAGTCAGCAACCAGGTGTGGAAAGTC
CCCAGGCTCCCCAGCAGGCAGAAGTATGCAAAGCATGCATCTCAATTAGTCAGCAACCATAGTCCCGCCC
CTAACTCCGCCCATCCCGCCCCTAACTCCGCCCAGTTCCGCCCATTCTCCGCCCCATGGCTGACTAATTT
TTTTTATTTATGCAGAGGCCGAGGCCGCCTCTGCCTCTGAGCTATTCCAGAAGTAGTGAGGAGGCTTTTT
TGGAGGCCTAGGCTTTTGCAAAAAGCTCCCGGGAGCTTGTATATCCATTTTCGGATCTGATCAAGAGACA
GGATGAGGATCGTTTCGCATGATTGAACAAGATGGATTGCACGCAGGTTCTCCGGCCGCTTGGGTGGAGA
GGCTATTCGGCTATGACTGGGCACAACAGACAATCGGCTGCTCTGATGCCGCCGTGTTCCGGCTGTCAGC
GCAGGGGCGCCCGGTTCTTTTTGTCAAGACCGACCTGTCCGGTGCCCTGAATGAACTGCAGGACGAGGCA
GCGCGGCTATCGTGGCTGGCCACGACGGGCGTTCCTTGCGCAGCTGTGCTCGACGTTGTCACTGAAGCGG
GAAGGGACTGGCTGCTATTGGGCGAAGTGCCGGGGCAGGATCTCCTGTCATCTCACCTTGCTCCTGCCGA
GAAAGTATCCATCATGGCTGATGCAATGCGGCGGCTGCATACGCTTGATCCGGCTACCTGCCCATTCGAC
CACCAAGCGAAACATCGCATCGAGCGAGCACGTACTCGGATGGAAGCCGGTCTTGTCGATCAGGATGATC
TGGACGAAGAGCATCAGGGGCTCGCGCCAGCCGAACTGTTCGCCAGGCTCAAGGCGCGCATGCCCGACGG
CGAGGATCTCGTCGTGACCCATGGCGATGCCTGCTTGCCGAATATCATGGTGGAAAATGGCCGCTTTTCT
GGATTCATCGACTGTGGCCGGCTGGGTGTGGCGGACCGCTATCAGGACATAGCGTTGGCTACCCGTGATA
TTGCTGAAGAGCTTGGCGGCGAATGGGCTGACCGCTTCCTCGTGCTTTACGGTATCGCCGCTCCCGATTC
GCAGCGCATCGCCTTCTATCGCCTTCTTGACGAGTTCTTCTGAGCGGGACTCTGGGGTTCGAAATGACCG
ACCAAGCGACGCCCAACCTGCCATCACGAGATTTCGATTCCACCGCCGCCTTCTATGAAAGGTTGGGCTT
CGGAATCGTTTTCCGGGACGCCGGCTGGATGATCCTCCAGCGCGGGGATCTCATGCTGGAGTTCTTCGCC
CACCCCAACTTGTTTATTGCAGCTTATAATGGTTACAAATAAAGCAATAGCATCACAAATTTCACAAATA
AAGCATTTTTTTCACTGCATTCTAGTTGTGGTTTGTCCAAACTCATCAATGTATCTTATCATGTCTGTAT
ACCGTCGACCTCTAGCTAGAGCTTGGCGTAATCATGGTCATAGCTGTTTCCTGTGTGAAATTGTTATCCG
CTCACAATTCCACACAACATACGAGCCGGAAGCATAAAGTGTAAAGCCTGGGGTGCCTAATGAGTGAGCT
AACTCACATTAATTGCGTTGCGCTCACTGCCCGCTTTCCAGTCGGGAAACCTGTCGTGCCAGCTGCATTA
ATGAATCGGCCAACGCGCGGGGAGAGGCGGTTTGCGTATTGGGCGCTCTTCCGCTTCCTCGCTCACTGAC
TCGCTGCGCTCGGTCGTTCGGCTGCGGCGAGCGGTATCAGCTCACTCAAAGGCGGTAATACGGTTATCCA
CAGAATCAGGGGATAACGCAGGAAAGAACATGTGAGCAAAAGGCCAGCAAAAGGCCAGGAACCGTAAAAA
GGCCGCGTTGCTGGCGTTTTTCCATAGGCTCCGCCCCCCTGACGAGCATCACAAAAATCGACGCTCAAGT
CAGAGGTGGCGAAACCCGACAGGACTATAAAGATACCAGGCGTTTCCCCCTGGAAGCTCCCTCGTGCGCT
CTCCTGTTCCGACCCTGCCGCTTACCGGATACCTGTCCGCCTTTCTCCCTTCGGGAAGCGTGGCGCTTTC
TCATAGCTCACGCTGTAGGTATCTCAGTTCGGTGTAGGTCGTTCGCTCCAAGCTGGGCTGTGTGCACGAA
CCCCCCGTTCAGCCCGACCGCTGCGCCTTATCCGGTAACTATCGTCTTGAGTCCAACCCGGTAAGACACG
ACTTATCGCCACTGGCAGCAGCCACTGGTAACAGGATTAGCAGAGCGAGGTATGTAGGCGGTGCTACAGA
GTTCTTGAAGTGGTGGCCTAACTACGGCTACACTAGAAGAACAGTATTTGGTATCTGCGCTCTGCTGAAG
CCAGTTACCTTCGGAAAAAGAGTTGGTAGCTCTTGATCCGGCAAACAAACCACCGCTGGTAGCGGTTTTT
TTGTTTGCAAGCAGCAGATTACGCGCAGAAAAAAAGGATCTCAAGAAGATCCTTTGATCTTTTCTACGGG
GTCTGACGCTCAGTGGAACGAAAACTCACGTTAAGGGATTTTGGTCATGAGATTATCAAAAAGGATCTTC
ACCTAGATCCTTTTAAATTAAAAATGAAGTTTTAAATCAATCTAAAGTATATATGAGTAAACTTGGTCTG
ACAGTTACCAATGCTTAATCAGTGAGGCACCTATCTCAGCGATCTGTCTATTTCGTTCATCCATAGTTGC
CTGACTCCCCGTCGTGTAGATAACTACGATACGGGAGGGCTTACCATCTGGCCCCAGTGCTGCAATGATA
CCGCGAGACCCACGCTCACCGGCTCCAGATTTATCAGCAATAAACCAGCCAGCCGGAAGGGCCGAGCGCA
GAAGTGGTCCTGCAACTTTATCCGCCTCCATCCAGTCTATTAATTGTTGCCGGGAAGCTAGAGTAAGTAG
TTCGCCAGTTAATAGTTTGCGCAACGTTGTTGCCATTGCTACAGGCATCGTGGTGTCACGCTCGTCGTTT
GGTATGGCTTCATTCAGCTCCGGTTCCCAACGATCAAGGCGAGTTACATGATCCCCCATGTTGTGCAAAA
AAGCGGTTAGCTCCTTCGGTCCTCCGATCGTTGTCAGAAGTAAGTTGGCCGCAGTGTTATCACTCATGGT
TATGGCAGCACTGCATAATTCTCTTACTGTCATGCCATCCGTAAGATGCTTTTCTGTGACTGGTGAGTAC
TCAACCAAGTCATTCTGAGAATAGTGTATGCGGCGACCGAGTTGCTCTTGCCCGGCGTCAATACGGGATA
ATACCGCGCCACATAGCAGAACTTTAAAAGTGCTCATCATTGGAAAACGTTCTTCGGGGCGAAAACTCTC
AAGGATCTTACCGCTGTTGAGATCCAGTTCGATGTAACCCACTCGTGCACCCAACTGATCTTCAGCATCT
TTTACTTTCACCAGCGTTTCTGGGTGAGCAAAAACAGGAAGGCAAAATGCCGCAAAAAAGGGAATAAGGG
CGACACGGAAATGTTGAATACTCATACTCTTCCTTTTTCAATATTATTGAAGCATTTATCAGGGTTATTG
TCTCATGAGCGGATACATATTTGAATGTATTTAGAAAAATAAACAAATAGGGGTTCCGCGCACATTTCCC
CGAAAAGTGCCACCTGACGTCGACGGATCGGGAGATCTCCCGATCCCCTATGGTGCACTCTCAGTACAAT
CTGCTCTGATGCCGCATAGTTAAGCCAGTATCTGCTCCCTGCTTGTGTGTTGGAGGTCGCTGAGTAGTGC
GCGAGCAAAATTTAAGCTACAACAAGGCAAGGCTTGACCGACAATTGCATGAAGAATCTGCTTAGGGTTA
GGCGTTTTGCGCTGCTTCGCGATGTACGGGCCAGATATACGCGTTGACATTGATTATTGACTAGTTATTA
ATAGTAATCAATTACGGGGTCATTAGTTCATAGCCCATATATGGAGTTCCGCGTTACATAACTTACGGTA
AATGGCCCGCCTGGCTGACCGCCCAACGACCCCCGCCCATTGACGTCAATAATGACGTATGTTCCCATAG
TAACGCCAATAGGGACTTTCCATTGACGTCAATGGGTGGAGTATTTACGGTAAACTGCCCACTTGGCAGT
ACATCAAGTGTATCATATGCCAAGTACGCCCCCTATTGACGTCAATGACGGTAAATGGCCCGCCTGGCAT
TATGCCCAGTACATGACCTTATGGGACTTTCCTACTTGGCAGTACATCTACGTATTAGTCATCGCTATTA
CCATGGTGATGCGGTTTTGGCAGTACATCAATGGGCGTGGATAGCGGTTTGACTCACGGGGATTTCCAAG
TCTCCACCCCATTGACGTCAATGGGAGTTTGTTTTGGCACCAAAATCAACGGGACTTTCCAAAATGTCGT
AACAACTCCGCCCCATTGACGCAAATGGGCGGTAGGCGTGTACGGTGGGAGGTCTATATAAGCAGAGCTC
TCTGGCTAACTAGAGAACCCACTGCTTACTGGCTTATCGAAATTAATACGACTCACTATAGGGAGACCCA
AGCTG
Features (pLannotate 1.2.2; 20 found; start..end, strand, type, name):
     13..2241    +  CDS            gH: GH_HCMVA - Also known as UL75. Experimental evidence at protein level: Swiss-Prot protein existence level 1. The heterodimer glycoprotein H-glycoprotein L is required for the fusion of viral and plasma membranes leading to virus entry into the host cell. Following initial binding to host receptor, membrane fusion is mediated by the fusion machinery composed of gB and the heterodimer gH/gL. May also be involved in the fusion between the virion envelope and the outer nuclear membrane during virion morphogenesis (By similarity). In human cytomegalovirus, forms two distincts complexes to mediate v
   2291..2515    +  polyA_signal   bGH poly(A) signal: bovine growth hormone polyadenylation signal
   2519..2540    +  promoter       SV40 promoter (fragment): SV40 enhancer and early promoter
   2561..2989    +  rep_origin     f1 ori (sequence partly withheld): f1 bacteriophage origin of replication; arrow indicates direction of (+) strand synthesis
   3003..3332    +  promoter       SV40 promoter: SV40 enhancer and early promoter
   3399..4190    +  CDS            neo: KKA2_KLEPN - Also known as kan, nptII. Experimental evidence at protein level: Swiss-Prot protein existence level 1. Resistance to kanamycin, neomycin, paromomycin, ribostamycin, butirosin and gentamicin B. From Klebsiella pneumoniae.
   4214..4372    +  CDS            ble (fragment): BLE_KLEPN - Experimental evidence at protein level: Swiss-Prot protein existence level 1. Binding protein with a strong affinity to the bleomycin family of antibiotics. Binds to CL990; an antimitotic-antibiotic compound. From Klebsiella pneumoniae.
   4367..4488    +  polyA_signal   SV40 poly(A) signal: SV40 polyadenylation signal
   4561..4577    -  protein_bind   lac operator: The lac repressor binds to the lac operator to inhibit transcription in E. coli. This inhibition can be relieved by adding lactose or isopropyl-β-D-thiogalactopyranoside (IPTG). lac repressor encoded by lacI
   4585..4615    -  promoter       lac promoter: promoter for the E. coli lac operon
   4630..4651    -  protein_bind   CAP binding site: CAP binding activates transcription in the presence of cAMP. E. coli catabolite activator protein
   4664..4756    -  CDS            lacI (fragment): lac repressor; lacI; The lac repressor binds to the lac operator to inhibit transcription in E. coli. This inhibition can be relieved by adding lactose or isopropyl-β-D-thiogalactopyranoside (IPTG).
   4939..5524    -  rep_origin     ori: high-copy-number ColE1/pMB1/pBR322/pUC origin of replication
   5695..6555    -  CDS            AmpR: β-lactamase; bla; confers resistance to ampicillin, carbenicillin, and related antibiotics
   6556..6660    -  promoter       AmpR promoter: bla
   6719..6771    -  misc_feature   bom (fragment): basis of mobility region from pBR322
   6926..7305    +  enhancer       CMV enhancer: human cytomegalovirus immediate early enhancer
   7306..7509    +  promoter       CMV promoter: human cytomegalovirus (CMV) immediate early promoter
   7505..7538    +  LTR            5' LTR (truncated) (fragment): truncated 5' long terminal repeat (LTR) from HIV-1
   7554..7572    +  promoter       T7 promoter: promoter for bacteriophage T7 RNA polymerase
