>Addgene plasmid #136446 | pcDNA3-HCMVgH (TB40/E) | addgene full sequence | sequence record 271694 | Addgene NGS Result
GACATTGATTATTGACTAGTTATTAATAGTAATCAATTACGGGGTCATTAGTTCATAGCCCATATATGGA
GTTCCGCGTTACATAACTTACGGTAAATGGCCCGCCTGGCTGACCGCCCAACGACCCCCGCCCATTGACG
TCAATAATGACGTATGTTCCCATAGTAACGCCAATAGGGACTTTCCATTGACGTCAATGGGTGGAGTATT
TACGGTAAACTGCCCACTTGGCAGTACATCAAGTGTATCATATGCCAAGTACGCCCCCTATTGACGTCAA
TGACGGTAAATGGCCCGCCTGGCATTATGCCCAGTACATGACCTTATGGGACTTTCCTACTTGGCAGTAC
ATCTACGTATTAGTCATCGCTATTACCATGGTGATGCGGTTTTGGCAGTACATCAATGGGCGTGGATAGC
GGTTTGACTCACGGGGATTTCCAAGTCTCCACCCCATTGACGTCAATGGGAGTTTGTTTTGGCACCAAAA
TCAACGGGACTTTCCAAAATGTCGTAACAACTCCGCCCCATTGACGCAAATGGGCGGTAGGCGTGTACGG
TGGGAGGTCTATATAAGCAGAGCTCTCTGGCTAACTAGAGAACCCACTGCTTACTGGCTTATCGAAATTA
ATACGACTCACTATAGGGAGACCCAAGCTGGCTAGCGCCACCATGCGACCAGGGCTTCCGTTTTATTTGA
CCGTATTTGCTGTTTATCTGCTTTCCCACTTGCCTAGTCAACGCTATGGGGCCGATGCTGCGTCTGAGGC
CCTTGACCCTCACGCATTCCACCTCCTGCTTAACACATACGGCCGGCCCATTCGCTTTCTCCGAGAGAAT
ACGACCCAATGCACTTACAACTCATCTCTCCGCAACAGCACAGTAGTCCGCGAGAACGCCATATCTTTCA
ACTTCTTTCAATCATACAATCAGTACTATGTTTTCCACATGCCCCGGTGCCTTTTCGCGGGCCCATTGGC
TGAACAATTCCTTAATCAAGTAGATCTCACGGAGACGCTTGAACGGTATCAACAGCGGCTCAACACGTAT
GCGTTGGTAAGCAAGGATTTGGCCTCATATCGGAGCTTTAGTCAGCAGTTGAAGGCGCAGGACAGCCTCG
GGCAACAGCCAACAACGGTCCCCCCGCCGATCGACCTCAGCATTCCTCACGTTTGGATGCCCCCTCAAAC
TACTCCTCATGATTGGAAAGGTTCCCATACCACATCCGGCCTGCACAGGCCTCATTTTAACCAAACATGT
ATCCTGTTTGATGGACATGACCTCCTGTTCTCAACGGTAACGCCATGTCTCCATCAAGGTTTCTATCTGA
TGGATGAGCTCAGGTACGTAAAGATAACCTTGACGGAAGATTTTTTCGTTGTGACTGTGTCCATCGACGA
CGATACGCCAATGCTCCTGATTTTTGGACACCTCCCGAGAGTCCTGTTTAAGGCGCCCTATCAGCGAGAC
AACTTCATTCTGCGCCAAACTGAAAAGCATGAATTGCTCGTACTTGTGAAAAAAACGCAACTCAACCGAC
ACAGCTACTTGAAGGATAGCGATTTTTTGGATGCTGCATTGGATTTTAATTATCTGGACCTCTCCGCATT
GCTGAGGAATTCTTTCCATAGGTATGCGGTTGACGTGTTGAAGTCTGGACGATGTCAGATGTTGGACAGA
AGGACGGTTGAGATGGCTTTCGCATACGCTCTCGCTCTTTTTGCAGCAGCTAGACAGGAAGAGGCCGGTA
CAGAAATTAGTATCCCTAGAGCACTGGATAGGCAGGCAGCTCTCTTGCAGATTCAAGAGTTTATGATAAC
TTGTCTCTCTCAAACGCCTCCACGAACCACGCTCCTCCTCTACCCGACAGCGGTAGACTTGGCTAAGCGA
GCTCTGTGGACGCCCGACCAAATCACAGACATAACAAGCCTTGTTCGCTTGGTGTACATCCTTAGTAAGC
AGAATCAACAACATCTTATACCCCAGTGGGCTCTGCGCCAGATTGCAGATTTCGCGCTGCAGTTGCACAA
AACACACCTGGCATCTTTCCTGAGCGCTTTTGCTCGACAGGAGCTCTACCTCATGGGGAGCTTGGTACAT
TCCATGTTGGTTCATACGACGGAACGGCGAGAAATTTTCATAGTCGAAACCGGCCTGTGTTCACTTGCAG
AGCTCAGCCATTTTACACAGCTGCTGGCACACCCGCACCATGAGTACCTCTCTGACCTTTACACACCCTG
TTCTAGCTCTGGAAGACGGGATCACTCCTTGGAGAGGCTTACCAGGCTCTTCCCGGATGCGACCGTACCG
GCAACGGTACCGGCTGCTCTTTCTATCCTCAGCACAATGCAACCAAGTACTTTGGAGACTTTTCCGGATC
TCTTCTGCCTTCCACTCGGAGAGAGTTTTAGCGCGTTGACAGTATCTGAACACGTGAGCTACGTTGTAAC
TAACCAATATCTCATCAAAGGCATCAGTTATCCTGTTTCCACAACAGTGGTTGGCCAGTCACTCATAATA
ACTCAAACCGACTCCCAATCAAAATGTGAGCTCACACGAAACATGCACACGACACATAGCATAACGGCCG
CCCTCAATATATCTCTTGAAAACTGCGCTTTTTGCCAAAGTGCGCTTTTGGAGTATGATGACACGCAGGG
AGTAATTAACATCATGTACATGCACGATTCAGACGATGTCTTGTTCGCGCTGGACCCCTATAACGAGGTT
GTGGTGTCAAGCCCGCGAACCCATTACCTCATGCTGCTTAAAAACGGTACGGTTTTGGAGGTAACGGACG
TCGTGGTAGACGCTACAGATAGCCGGTTGTTGATGATGAGCGTCTACGCCCTTTCAGCTATTATTGGTAT
CTATCTCTTGTATCGGATGCTCAAGACCTGTTGATAACTCGAGTCTAGAGGGCCCGTTTAAACCCGCTGA
TCAGCCTCGACTGTGCCTTCTAGTTGCCAGCCATCTGTTGTTTGCCCCTCCCCCGTGCCTTCCTTGACCC
TGGAAGGTGCCACTCCCACTGTCCTTTCCTAATAAAATGAGGAAATTGCATCGCATTGTCTGAGTAGGTG
TCATTCTATTCTGGGGGGTGGGGTGGGGCAGGACAGCAAGGGGGAGGATTGGGAAGACAATAGCAGGCAT
GCTGGGGATGCGGTGGGCTCTATGGCTTCTGAGGCGGAAAGAACCAGCTGGGGCTCTAGGGGGTATCCCC
[124 nt withheld, positions 3221-3344]
C
[91 nt withheld, positions 3346-3436]
A
[49 nt withheld, positions 3438-3486]
CCTTTGACGTTGGAGTCCACGTTCTTT
[37 nt withheld, positions 3514-3550]
ACCCTATCTCGGTCTATTCTTTTGATTTATAAGGGATTTTGCCGATTTCGGCCTATTGGTTAAAAAATGA
GCTGATTTAACAAAAATTTAACGCGAATTAATTCTGTGGAATGTGTGTCAGTTAGGGTGTGGAAAGTCCC
CAGGCTCCCCAGCAGGCAGAAGTATGCAAAGCATGCATCTCAATTAGTCAGCAACCAGGTGTGGAAAGTC
CCCAGGCTCCCCAGCAGGCAGAAGTATGCAAAGCATGCATCTCAATTAGTCAGCAACCATAGTCCCGCCC
CTAACTCCGCCCATCCCGCCCCTAACTCCGCCCAGTTCCGCCCATTCTCCGCCCCATGGCTGACTAATTT
TTTTTATTTATGCAGAGGCCGAGGCCGCCTCTGCCTCTGAGCTATTCCAGAAGTAGTGAGGAGGCTTTTT
TGGAGGCCTAGGCTTTTGCAAAAAGCTCCCGGGAGCTTGTATATCCATTTTCGGATCTGATCAAGAGACA
GGATGAGGATCGTTTCGCATGATTGAACAAGATGGATTGCACGCAGGTTCTCCGGCCGCTTGGGTGGAGA
GGCTATTCGGCTATGACTGGGCACAACAGACAATCGGCTGCTCTGATGCCGCCGTGTTCCGGCTGTCAGC
GCAGGGGCGCCCGGTTCTTTTTGTCAAGACCGACCTGTCCGGTGCCCTGAATGAACTGCAGGACGAGGCA
GCGCGGCTATCGTGGCTGGCCACGACGGGCGTTCCTTGCGCAGCTGTGCTCGACGTTGTCACTGAAGCGG
GAAGGGACTGGCTGCTATTGGGCGAAGTGCCGGGGCAGGATCTCCTGTCATCTCACCTTGCTCCTGCCGA
GAAAGTATCCATCATGGCTGATGCAATGCGGCGGCTGCATACGCTTGATCCGGCTACCTGCCCATTCGAC
CACCAAGCGAAACATCGCATCGAGCGAGCACGTACTCGGATGGAAGCCGGTCTTGTCGATCAGGATGATC
TGGACGAAGAGCATCAGGGGCTCGCGCCAGCCGAACTGTTCGCCAGGCTCAAGGCGCGCATGCCCGACGG
CGAGGATCTCGTCGTGACCCATGGCGATGCCTGCTTGCCGAATATCATGGTGGAAAATGGCCGCTTTTCT
GGATTCATCGACTGTGGCCGGCTGGGTGTGGCGGACCGCTATCAGGACATAGCGTTGGCTACCCGTGATA
TTGCTGAAGAGCTTGGCGGCGAATGGGCTGACCGCTTCCTCGTGCTTTACGGTATCGCCGCTCCCGATTC
GCAGCGCATCGCCTTCTATCGCCTTCTTGACGAGTTCTTCTGAGCGGGACTCTGGGGTTCGAAATGACCG
ACCAAGCGACGCCCAACCTGCCATCACGAGATTTCGATTCCACCGCCGCCTTCTATGAAAGGTTGGGCTT
CGGAATCGTTTTCCGGGACGCCGGCTGGATGATCCTCCAGCGCGGGGATCTCATGCTGGAGTTCTTCGCC
CACCCCAACTTGTTTATTGCAGCTTATAATGGTTACAAATAAAGCAATAGCATCACAAATTTCACAAATA
AAGCATTTTTTTCACTGCATTCTAGTTGTGGTTTGTCCAAACTCATCAATGTATCTTATCATGTCTGTAT
ACCGTCGACCTCTAGCTAGAGCTTGGCGTAATCATGGTCATAGCTGTTTCCTGTGTGAAATTGTTATCCG
CTCACAATTCCACACAACATACGAGCCGGAAGCATAAAGTGTAAAGCCTGGGGTGCCTAATGAGTGAGCT
AACTCACATTAATTGCGTTGCGCTCACTGCCCGCTTTCCAGTCGGGAAACCTGTCGTGCCAGCTGCATTA
ATGAATCGGCCAACGCGCGGGGAGAGGCGGTTTGCGTATTGGGCGCTCTTCCGCTTCCTCGCTCACTGAC
TCGCTGCGCTCGGTCGTTCGGCTGCGGCGAGCGGTATCAGCTCACTCAAAGGCGGTAATACGGTTATCCA
CAGAATCAGGGGATAACGCAGGAAAGAACATGTGAGCAAAAGGCCAGCAAAAGGCCAGGAACCGTAAAAA
GGCCGCGTTGCTGGCGTTTTTCCATAGGCTCCGCCCCCCTGACGAGCATCACAAAAATCGACGCTCAAGT
CAGAGGTGGCGAAACCCGACAGGACTATAAAGATACCAGGCGTTTCCCCCTGGAAGCTCCCTCGTGCGCT
CTCCTGTTCCGACCCTGCCGCTTACCGGATACCTGTCCGCCTTTCTCCCTTCGGGAAGCGTGGCGCTTTC
TCATAGCTCACGCTGTAGGTATCTCAGTTCGGTGTAGGTCGTTCGCTCCAAGCTGGGCTGTGTGCACGAA
CCCCCCGTTCAGCCCGACCGCTGCGCCTTATCCGGTAACTATCGTCTTGAGTCCAACCCGGTAAGACACG
ACTTATCGCCACTGGCAGCAGCCACTGGTAACAGGATTAGCAGAGCGAGGTATGTAGGCGGTGCTACAGA
GTTCTTGAAGTGGTGGCCTAACTACGGCTACACTAGAAGAACAGTATTTGGTATCTGCGCTCTGCTGAAG
CCAGTTACCTTCGGAAAAAGAGTTGGTAGCTCTTGATCCGGCAAACAAACCACCGCTGGTAGCGGTGGTT
TTTTTGTTTGCAAGCAGCAGATTACGCGCAGAAAAAAAGGATCTCAAGAAGATCCTTTGATCTTTTCTAC
GGGGTCTGACGCTCAGTGGAACGAAAACTCACGTTAAGGGATTTTGGTCATGAGATTATCAAAAAGGATC
TTCACCTAGATCCTTTTAAATTAAAAATGAAGTTTTAAATCAATCTAAAGTATATATGAGTAAACTTGGT
CTGACAGTTACCAATGCTTAATCAGTGAGGCACCTATCTCAGCGATCTGTCTATTTCGTTCATCCATAGT
TGCCTGACTCCCCGTCGTGTAGATAACTACGATACGGGAGGGCTTACCATCTGGCCCCAGTGCTGCAATG
ATACCGCGAGACCCACGCTCACCGGCTCCAGATTTATCAGCAATAAACCAGCCAGCCGGAAGGGCCGAGC
GCAGAAGTGGTCCTGCAACTTTATCCGCCTCCATCCAGTCTATTAATTGTTGCCGGGAAGCTAGAGTAAG
TAGTTCGCCAGTTAATAGTTTGCGCAACGTTGTTGCCATTGCTACAGGCATCGTGGTGTCACGCTCGTCG
TTTGGTATGGCTTCATTCAGCTCCGGTTCCCAACGATCAAGGCGAGTTACATGATCCCCCATGTTGTGCA
AAAAAGCGGTTAGCTCCTTCGGTCCTCCGATCGTTGTCAGAAGTAAGTTGGCCGCAGTGTTATCACTCAT
GGTTATGGCAGCACTGCATAATTCTCTTACTGTCATGCCATCCGTAAGATGCTTTTCTGTGACTGGTGAG
TACTCAACCAAGTCATTCTGAGAATAGTGTATGCGGCGACCGAGTTGCTCTTGCCCGGCGTCAATACGGG
ATAATACCGCGCCACATAGCAGAACTTTAAAAGTGCTCATCATTGGAAAACGTTCTTCGGGGCGAAAACT
CTCAAGGATCTTACCGCTGTTGAGATCCAGTTCGATGTAACCCACTCGTGCACCCAACTGATCTTCAGCA
TCTTTTACTTTCACCAGCGTTTCTGGGTGAGCAAAAACAGGAAGGCAAAATGCCGCAAAAAAGGGAATAA
GGGCGACACGGAAATGTTGAATACTCATACTCTTCCTTTTTCAATATTATTGAAGCATTTATCAGGGTTA
TTGTCTCATGAGCGGATACATATTTGAATGTATTTAGAAAAATAAACAAATAGGGGTTCCGCGCACATTT
CCCCGAAAAGTGCCACCTGACGTCGACGGATCGGGAGATCTCCCGATCCCCTATGGTGCACTCTCAGTAC
AATCTGCTCTGATGCCGCATAGTTAAGCCAGTATCTGCTCCCTGCTTGTGTGTTGGAGGTCGCTGAGTAG
TGCGCGAGCAAAATTTAAGCTACAACAAGGCAAGGCTTGACCGACAATTGCATGAAGAATCTGCTTAGGG
TTAGGCGTTTTGCGCTGCTTCGCGATGTACGGGCCAGATATACGCGTT
Features (pLannotate 1.2.2; 20 found; start..end, strand, type, name):
      1..380     +  enhancer       CMV enhancer: human cytomegalovirus immediate early enhancer
    381..584     +  promoter       CMV promoter: human cytomegalovirus (CMV) immediate early promoter
    580..613     +  LTR            5' LTR (truncated) (fragment): truncated 5' long terminal repeat (LTR) from HIV-1
    629..647     +  promoter       T7 promoter: promoter for bacteriophage T7 RNA polymerase
    673..2901    +  CDS            gH: GH_HCMVA - Also known as UL75. Experimental evidence at protein level: Swiss-Prot protein existence level 1. The heterodimer glycoprotein H-glycoprotein L is required for the fusion of viral and plasma membranes leading to virus entry into the host cell. Following initial binding to host receptor, membrane fusion is mediated by the fusion machinery composed of gB and the heterodimer gH/gL. May also be involved in the fusion between the virion envelope and the outer nuclear membrane during virion morphogenesis (By similarity). In human cytomegalovirus, forms two distincts complexes to mediate v
   2951..3175    +  polyA_signal   bGH poly(A) signal: bovine growth hormone polyadenylation signal
   3179..3200    +  promoter       SV40 promoter (fragment): SV40 enhancer and early promoter
   3221..3649    +  rep_origin     f1 ori (sequence partly withheld): f1 bacteriophage origin of replication; arrow indicates direction of (+) strand synthesis
   3663..3992    +  promoter       SV40 promoter: SV40 enhancer and early promoter
   4059..4850    +  CDS            neo: KKA2_KLEPN - Also known as kan, nptII. Experimental evidence at protein level: Swiss-Prot protein existence level 1. Resistance to kanamycin, neomycin, paromomycin, ribostamycin, butirosin and gentamicin B. From Klebsiella pneumoniae.
   4874..5032    +  CDS            ble (fragment): BLE_KLEPN - Experimental evidence at protein level: Swiss-Prot protein existence level 1. Binding protein with a strong affinity to the bleomycin family of antibiotics. Binds to CL990; an antimitotic-antibiotic compound. From Klebsiella pneumoniae.
   5027..5148    +  polyA_signal   SV40 poly(A) signal: SV40 polyadenylation signal
   5221..5237    -  protein_bind   lac operator: The lac repressor binds to the lac operator to inhibit transcription in E. coli. This inhibition can be relieved by adding lactose or isopropyl-β-D-thiogalactopyranoside (IPTG). lac repressor encoded by lacI
   5245..5275    -  promoter       lac promoter: promoter for the E. coli lac operon
   5290..5311    -  protein_bind   CAP binding site: CAP binding activates transcription in the presence of cAMP. E. coli catabolite activator protein
   5324..5416    -  CDS            lacI (fragment): lac repressor; lacI; The lac repressor binds to the lac operator to inhibit transcription in E. coli. This inhibition can be relieved by adding lactose or isopropyl-β-D-thiogalactopyranoside (IPTG).
   5599..6187    -  rep_origin     ori: high-copy-number ColE1/pMB1/pBR322/pUC origin of replication
   6358..7218    -  CDS            AmpR: β-lactamase; bla; confers resistance to ampicillin, carbenicillin, and related antibiotics
   7219..7323    -  promoter       AmpR promoter: bla
   7382..7434    -  misc_feature   bom (fragment): basis of mobility region from pBR322
