[The description below was written by a language model from this plasmid's Addgene catalogue record and pLannotate feature annotations shown in this document.]
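Description:
pcDNA3-HCMVgH (TB40/E) is a mammalian expression plasmid built on the Invitrogen pcDNA3.1(+) backbone, about 7.6 kb in total, that carries the full-length glycoprotein H (gH, UL75) of human cytomegalovirus strain TB40/E. The roughly 2.25 kb open reading frame was codon-optimized for human cells and inserted between the NheI and XhoI sites, both of which were retained. Transcription is driven by the CMV immediate-early enhancer and promoter and terminated by the bovine growth hormone polyadenylation signal. A T7 promoter lies just upstream of the insert and could support in vitro transcription. No epitope tag or reporter is recorded or annotated.

In bacteria the plasmid is maintained by a high-copy ColE1/pUC-type origin and selected with ampicillin through the β-lactamase gene. An f1 origin is also present for single-stranded DNA production. For stable mammalian lines, an SV40 early promoter drives the neomycin phosphotransferase gene, followed by an SV40 poly(A) signal, allowing G418 selection. Short annotated fragments (an HIV-1 LTR match next to the CMV promoter, ble, lacI, lac promoter/operator and bom pieces) appear to be backbone remnants or similarity hits rather than functional modules. The depositor sequence and the repository's sequencing result list the same features in the same order; they differ only in their numbering start point and by three nucleotides in length.

gH pairs with gL in the herpesvirus entry and membrane-fusion machinery, and in HCMV it contributes to distinct glycoprotein complexes. The plasmid therefore suits transient or stable expression of gH in cultured cells, typically alongside partner glycoproteins. It comes from work on engineered receptors for HCMV.
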