Addgene plasmid #136446: pcDNA3-HCMVgH (TB40/E)
Purpose: Mammalian expression plasmid for HCMV glycoprotein H (TB40/E strain), full-length
Depositing lab: Erik Procko. Publication: Engineered receptors for human cytomegalovirus that are orthogonal to normal human biology. Park J, Gill KS, Aghajani AA, Heredia JD, Choi H, Oberstein A, Procko E. PLoS Pathog. 2020 Jun 19;16(6):e1008647. doi: 10.1371/journal.ppat.1008647. eCollection 2020 Jun. PubMed 32559251.
Backbone
  Vector backbone: pcDNA3.1(+)
  Backbone manufacturer: Invitrogen
  Backbone size w/o insert (bp): 5332
  Total vector size (bp): 7585
  Vector type: Mammalian Expression
  Selectable markers: Neomycin (select with G418)
Growth in bacteria
  Bacterial resistance: Ampicillin, 100 μg/mL
  Growth temperature: 37°C
  Growth strain: DH5alpha
  Copy number: High Copy
Gene/Insert
  Gene/Insert name: glycoprotein H (alt names: gH; UL75)
  Species: Human betaherpesvirus 5
  Insert size (bp): 2253
  Mutation: Codon-optimized for human cell expression.
  GenBank ID: ABV71597.1
  Entrez Gene: UL75 (a.k.a. HHV5wtgp069)
  Promoter: CMV
  Cloning method: Restriction Enzyme; 5′ cloning site NheI (not destroyed); 3′ cloning site XhoI (not destroyed)
  Sequencing primers: 5′ CMV-fwd; 3′ BGH-rev
Terms and licenses: Academic/Nonprofit Terms; Industry Terms: Not Available to Industry
How to cite: pcDNA3-HCMVgH (TB40/E) was a gift from Erik Procko (Addgene plasmid # 136446 ; http://n2t.net/addgene:136446 ; RRID:Addgene_136446)
